Addgene plasmid #51852: TMED10-bio-His
Purpose: Expresses full-length Transmembrane emp24 domain-containing protein precursor ectodomain in mammalian cells. C-terminal rat Cd4d3+4 tag, biotinylation sequence and His tag.
Depositing lab: Gavin Wright. Depositing organization: Wellcome Sanger Institute. Publication: A human platelet receptor protein microarray identifies FcepsilonR1alpha as an activating PEAR1 ligand. Sun Y, Vandenbriele C, Kauskot A, Verhamme P, Hoylaerts MF, Wright GJ. Mol Cell Proteomics. 2015 Feb 23. pii: mcp.M114.046946. 10.1074/mcp.M114.046946 PubMed 25713122.
Backbone
  Vector backbone: pTT3
  Backbone manufacturer: Yves Durocher, NRC
  Backbone size w/o insert (bp): 6618
  Total vector size (bp): 7193
  Modifications to backbone: Rat CD4 d3+4, enzymatic biotinylation sequence, linker and His tag (CD4d3+4-BioLHis).
  Vector type: Mammalian Expression
Growth in bacteria
  Bacterial resistance: Ampicillin, 100 μg/mL
  Growth temperature: 37°C
  Growth strain: Top10
  Copy number: High Copy
Gene/Insert
  Gene/Insert name: TMED10 (alt name: Transmembrane emp24 domain-containing protein precursor)
  Species: H. sapiens (human)
  Insert size (bp): 575
  Entrez Gene: TMED10 (a.k.a. P24(DELTA), S31I125, S31III125, TMP21, Tmp-21-I, p23, p24d1)
  Promoter: CMV
  Tag / fusion protein: rat CD4 d3+4 (C terminal on backbone); enzymatic biotinylation sequence (C terminal on backbone); His tag (C terminal on backbone)
  Cloning method: Restriction Enzyme; 5′ cloning site NotI (not destroyed); 3′ cloning site AscI (not destroyed)
  Sequencing primers: 5′ CMV-fwd
Resource information
  A portion of this plasmid was derived from a plasmid made by: Insert was chemically synthesised.
Terms and licenses: Academic/Nonprofit Terms; Industry Terms: Not Available to Industry
Depositor comments: Article ref 48
How to cite: TMED10-bio-His was a gift from Gavin Wright (Addgene plasmid # 51852 ; http://n2t.net/addgene:51852 ; RRID:Addgene_51852)
