[The description below was written by a language model from this plasmid's Addgene catalogue record and pLannotate feature annotations shown in this document.]
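Description:
TMED10-bio-His is a mammalian expression plasmid built on the pTT3 backbone for producing the soluble ectodomain of human TMED10 (also known as TMP21 or p24 delta) as a tagged recombinant protein. It is maintained in E. coli through a high-copy ColE1/pUC-type origin and selected with ampicillin via the β-lactamase gene. The backbone also carries a fragment of the Epstein-Barr virus oriP, which in pTT-type vectors supports episomal retention and higher yields in transiently transfected cells that express EBNA1. Remnants of lac regulatory elements are annotated but appear to be vestigial cloning-vector sequence.

Expression is driven by the CMV immediate-early enhancer and promoter, followed by adenovirus-derived leader, splice and chimeric intron sequences that improve transcript processing, and is terminated by the rabbit β-globin polyadenylation signal. The chemically synthesised TMED10 insert of about 575 bp sits between retained NotI and AscI sites. A fragment resembling a mouse immunoglobulin heavy-chain signal sequence is annotated just upstream, although the record does not say whether this or the native leader directs secretion. The ectodomain is fused in frame at its C terminus to backbone-encoded rat CD4 domains 3 and 4, then an enzymatic biotinylation sequence, a linker and a His tag. The feature table annotates the CD4 portion, which spans the sequence origin, but not the biotinylation and His elements. The CD4 domains act as a spacer and antibody-detectable handle, the biotinylation sequence allows site-specific capture on streptavidin, and the His tag allows metal-affinity purification. The plasmid belongs to a set of receptor ectodomain constructs used to build a human platelet receptor protein microarray for screening extracellular protein interactions.
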