Features (pLannotate 1.2.2; 19 found; start..end, strand, type, name):
    713..768     +  polyA_signal   β-globin poly(A) signal: rabbit β-globin polyadenylation signal (Gil and Proudfoot, 1987)
   1282..2963    -  rep_origin     oriP (fragment): Epstein-Barr virus oriP replication origin (Yates et al., 2000)
   3090..3194    +  promoter       AmpR promoter: bla
   3195..4055    +  CDS            AmpR: β-lactamase; bla; confers resistance to ampicillin, carbenicillin, and related antibiotics
   4226..4814    +  rep_origin     ori: high-copy-number ColE1/pMB1/pBR322/pUC origin of replication
   4997..5089    +  CDS            lacI (fragment): lac repressor; lacI; The lac repressor binds to the lac operator to inhibit transcription in E. coli. This inhibition can be relieved by adding lactose or isopropyl-β-D-thiogalactopyranoside (IPTG).
   5102..5123    +  protein_bind   CAP binding site: CAP binding activates transcription in the presence of cAMP. E. coli catabolite activator protein
   5138..5168    +  promoter       lac promoter: promoter for the E. coli lac operon
   5176..5192    +  protein_bind   lac operator: The lac repressor binds to the lac operator to inhibit transcription in E. coli. This inhibition can be relieved by adding lactose or isopropyl-β-D-thiogalactopyranoside (IPTG). lac repressor encoded by lacI
   5262..5278    +  promoter       tet promoter (fragment): E. coli promoter for tetracycline efflux protein gene
   5288..5313    -  CDS            bla(M) (fragment): β-lactamase lacking the signal sequence; bla(M); allows cytosolic expression of β-lactamase
   5487..5866    +  enhancer       CMV enhancer: human cytomegalovirus immediate early enhancer
   5868..6067    +  promoter       CMV promoter: human cytomegalovirus (CMV) immediate early promoter
   6135..6173    +  misc_feature   Ad SA (fragment): adenovirus major late transcript splice acceptor (Friedrich and Soriano, 1991)
   6206..6415    -  CDS            PTP (fragment): TERM_ADE02 - Experimental evidence at protein level: Swiss-Prot protein existence level 1. Protein covalently bound to the viral DNA that acts as a primer for viral genomic replication by DNA strand displacement. Assembles on the viral origin of replication in an initiation complex with viral polymerase, DBP, host NFIA and host POU2F1/OCT1. During initiation, the polymerase covalently couples the first dCTP with Ser- 580 of pTP. The terminal protein stimulates the template activity over 20 fold compared to protein-free templates. Neo-synthesized viral genomes are linked to two preterminal prot
   6446..6535    +  intron         chimeric intron (fragment): chimera between introns from adenovirus and immunoglobulin heavy chain genes
   6554..6600    +  CDS            IgH signal sequence (fragment): signal sequence from the mouse immunoglobulin heavy chain variable region
   6631..7185    +  CDS            TMED10 (fragment): TMEDA_HUMAN - Also known as TMP21. Experimental evidence at protein level: Swiss-Prot protein existence level 1. Cargo receptor involved in protein vesicular trafficking and quality control in the endoplasmic reticulum (ER) and Golgi (PubMed:10052452, PubMed:11726511, PubMed:16641999, PubMed:17288597, PubMed:19296914, PubMed:20427317, PubMed:21219331, PubMed:27569046). The p24 protein family is a group of transmembrane proteins that bind coat protein complex I/COPI and coat protein complex II/COPII involved in vesicular trafficking between the membranes (PubMed:10052452). Acts at the lumenal s
   7186..553     +  CDS            Cd4 (fragment) (across the origin): CD4_RAT - Experimental evidence at protein level: Swiss-Prot protein existence level 1. Integral membrane glycoprotein that plays an essential role in the immune response and serves multiple functions in responses against both external and internal offenses. In T-cells, functions primarily as a coreceptor for MHC class II molecule:peptide complex. The antigens presented by class II peptides are derived from extracellular proteins while class I peptides are derived from cytosolic proteins. Interacts simultaneously with the T-cell receptor (TCR) and the MHC class II presented by antigen presenti
>Addgene plasmid #51852 | TMED10-bio-His | depositor full sequence | sequence record 79739 | TMED10-bio-His sequence 7193 bps
GTCGACCTCCATCACGGCCTATAAGAGTGAGGGGGAGTCAGCGGAGTTCTCCTTCCCACTCAACCTTGGA
GAGGAAAGCCTGCAGGGAGAGTTGAGATGGAAGGCAGAGAAGGCTCCTTCTTCCCAGTCCTGGATCACCT
TCTCCCTAAAGAACCAAAAGGTGTCTGTGCAGAAGTCTACTAGCAACCCCAAGTTCCAGCTGTCCGAAAC
GCTCCCACTCACCCTTCAGATACCCCAGGTCTCCCTTCAGTTTGCTGGTTCTGGCAACCTGACCCTGACT
CTGGACAGAGGGATACTGTATCAGGAAGTGAACCTGGTGGTGATGAAAGTGACTCAGCCCGACAGCAACA
CTTTGACCTGTGAGGTGATGGGACCCACCTCACCCAAGATGAGACTGATCTTGAAGCAGGAGAATCAGGA
GGCCAGGGTCTCCAGGCAGGAGAAAGTGATTCAAGTGCAGGCCCCTGAAGCAGGGGTGTGGCAATGTCTA
CTGAGTGAAGGTGAAGAGGTCAAGATGGACTCCAAGATCCAGGTTTTATCCAAAGGGTTGAATTCCGGCA
GCCTGCACCACATCCTGGACGCCCAGAAGATGCTGTGGAACCACAGGGACAGGAACCTGCCTCCTCTGGC
CCCTCTGGGCCCCCACCACCATCACCACCATTGAGTCTAGACACGTGATTAATTAAGGATCCCCCGACCT
CGACCTCTGGCTAATAAAGGAAATTTATTTTCATTGCAATAGTGTGTTGGAATTTTTTGTGTCTCTCACT
CGGAAGGACATATGGGAGGGCAAATCATTTGGTCGAGATCCCTCGGAGATCTCTAGCTAGAGGATCGATC
CCCGCCCCGGACGAACTAAACCTGACTACGACATCTCTGCCCCTTCTTCGCGGGGCAGTGCATGTAATCC
CTTCAGTTGGTTGGTACAACTTGCCAACTGGGCCCTGTTCCACATGTGACACGGGGGGGGACCAAACACA
AAGGGGTTCTCTGACTGTAGTTGACATCCTTATAAATGGATGTGCACATTTGCCAACACTGAGTGGCTTT
CATCCTGGAGCAGACTTTGCAGTCTGTGGACTGCAACACAACATTGCCTTTATGTGTAACTCTTGGCTGA
AGCTCTTACACCAATGCTGGGGGACATGTACCTCCCAGGGGCCCAGGAAGACTACGGGAGGCTACACCAA
CGTCAATCAGAGGGGCCTGTGTAGCTACCGATAAGCGGACCCTCAAGAGGGCATTAGCAATAGTGTTTAT
AAGGCCCCCTTGTTAACCCTAAACGGGTAGCATATGCTTCCCGGGTAGTAGTATATACTATCCAGACTAA
CCCTAATTCAATAGCATATGTTACCCAACGGGAAGCATATGCTATCGAATTAGGGTTAGTAAAAGGGTCC
TAAGGAACAGCGATATCTCCCACCCCATGAGCTGTCACGGTTTTATTTACATGGGGTCAGGATTCCACGA
GGGTAGTGAACCATTTTAGTCACAAGGGCAGTGGCTGAAGATCAAGGAGCGGGCAGTGAACTCTCCTGAA
TCTTCGCCTGCTTCTTCATTCTCCTTCGTTTAGCTAATAGAATAACTGCTGAGTTGTGAACAGTAAGGTG
TATGTGAGGTGCTCGAAAACAAGGTTTCAGGTGACGCCCCCAGAATAAAATTTGGACGGGGGGTTCAGTG
GTGGCATTGTGCTATGACACCAATATAACCCTCACAAACCCCTTGGGCAATAAATACTAGTGTAGGAATG
AAACATTCTGAATATCTTTAACAATAGAAATCCATGGGGTGGGGACAAGCCGTAAAGACTGGATGTCCAT
CTCACACGAATTTATGGCTATGGGCAACACATAATCCTAGTGCAATATGATACTGGGGTTATTAAGATGT
GTCCCAGGCAGGGACCAAGACAGGTGAACCATGTTGTTACACTCTATTTGTAACAAGGGGAAAGAGAGTG
GACGCCGACAGCAGCGGACTCCACTGGTTGTCTCTAACACCCCCGAAAATTAAACGGGGCTCCACGCCAA
TGGGGCCCATAAACAAAGACAAGTGGCCACTCTTTTTTTTGAAATTGTGGAGTGGGGGCACGCGTCAGCC
CCCACACGCCGCCCTGCGGTTTTGGACTGTAAAATAAGGGTGTAATAACTTGGCTGATTGTAACCCCGCT
AACCACTGCGGTCAAACCACTTGCCCACAAAACCACTAATGGCACCCCGGGGAATACCTGCATAAGTAGG
TGGGCGGGCCAAGATAGGGGCGCGATTGCTGCGATCTGGAGGACAAATTACACACACTTGCGCCTGAGCG
CCAAGCACAGGGTTGTTGGTCCTCATATTCACGAGGTCGCTGAGAGCACGGTGGGCTAATGTTGCCATGG
GTAGCATATACTACCCAAATATCTGGATAGCATATGCTATCCTAATCTATATCTGGGTAGCATAGGCTAT
CCTAATCTATATCTGGGTAGCATATGCTATCCTAATCTATATCTGGGTAGTATATGCTATCCTAATTTAT
ATCTGGGTAGCATAGGCTATCCTAATCTATATCTGGGTAGCATATGCTATCCTAATCTATATCTGGGTAG
TATATGCTATCCTAATCTGTATCCGGGTAGCATATGCTATCCTAATAGAGATTAGGGTAGTATATGCTAT
CCTAATTTATATCTGGGTAGCATATACTACCCAAATATCTGGATAGCATATGCTATCCTAATCTATATCT
GGGTAGCATATGCTATCCTAATCTATATCTGGGTAGCATAGGCTATCCTAATCTATATCTGGGTAGCATA
TGCTATCCTAATCTATATCTGGGTAGTATATGCTATCCTAATTTATATCTGGGTAGCATAGGCTATCCTA
ATCTATATCTGGGTAGCATATGCTATCCTAATCTATATCTGGGTAGTATATGCTATCCTAATCTGTATCC
GGGTAGCATATGCTATCCTCATGATAAGCTGTCAAACATGAGAATTTTCTTGAAGACGAAAGGGCCTCGT
GATACGCCTATTTTTATAGGTTAATGTCATGATAATAATGGTTTCTTAGACGTCAGGTGGCACTTTTCGG
GGAAATGTGCGCGGAACCCCTATTTGTTTATTTTTCTAAATACATTCAAATATGTATCCGCTCATGAGAC
AATAACCCTGATAAATGCTTCAATAATATTGAAAAAGGAAGAGTATGAGTATTCAACATTTCCGTGTCGC
CCTTATTCCCTTTTTTGCGGCATTTTGCCTTCCTGTTTTTGCTCACCCAGAAACGCTGGTGAAAGTAAAA
GATGCTGAAGATCAGTTGGGTGCACGAGTGGGTTACATCGAACTGGATCTCAACAGCGGTAAGATCCTTG
AGAGTTTTCGCCCCGAAGAACGTTTTCCAATGATGAGCACTTTTAAAGTTCTGCTATGTGGCGCGGTATT
ATCCCGTGTTGACGCCGGGCAAGAGCAACTCGGTCGCCGCATACACTATTCTCAGAATGACTTGGTTGAG
TACTCACCAGTCACAGAAAAGCATCTTACGGATGGCATGACAGTAAGAGAATTATGCAGTGCTGCCATAA
CCATGAGTGATAACACTGCGGCCAACTTACTTCTGACAACGATCGGAGGACCGAAGGAGCTAACCGCTTT
TTTGCACAACATGGGGGATCATGTAACTCGCCTTGATCGTTGGGAACCGGAGCTGAATGAAGCCATACCA
AACGACGAGCGTGACACCACGATGCCTGCAGCAATGGCAACAACGTTGCGCAAACTATTAACTGGCGAAC
TACTTACTCTAGCTTCCCGGCAACAATTAATAGACTGGATGGAGGCGGATAAAGTTGCAGGACCACTTCT
GCGCTCGGCCCTTCCGGCTGGCTGGTTTATTGCTGATAAATCTGGAGCCGGTGAGCGTGGGTCTCGCGGT
ATCATTGCAGCACTGGGGCCAGATGGTAAGCCCTCCCGTATCGTAGTTATCTACACGACGGGGAGTCAGG
CAACTATGGATGAACGAAATAGACAGATCGCTGAGATAGGTGCCTCACTGATTAAGCATTGGTAACTGTC
AGACCAAGTTTACTCATATATACTTTAGATTGATTTAAAACTTCATTTTTAATTTAAAAGGATCTAGGTG
AAGATCCTTTTTGATAATCTCATGACCAAAATCCCTTAACGTGAGTTTTCGTTCCACTGAGCGTCAGACC
CCGTAGAAAAGATCAAAGGATCTTCTTGAGATCCTTTTTTTCTGCGCGTAATCTGCTGCTTGCAAACAAA
AAAACCACCGCTACCAGCGGTGGTTTGTTTGCCGGATCAAGAGCTACCAACTCTTTTTCCGAAGGTAACT
GGCTTCAGCAGAGCGCAGATACCAAATACTGTTCTTCTAGTGTAGCCGTAGTTAGGCCACCACTTCAAGA
ACTCTGTAGCACCGCCTACATACCTCGCTCTGCTAATCCTGTTACCAGTGGCTGCTGCCAGTGGCGATAA
GTCGTGTCTTACCGGGTTGGACTCAAGACGATAGTTACCGGATAAGGCGCAGCGGTCGGGCTGAACGGGG
GGTTCGTGCACACAGCCCAGCTTGGAGCGAACGACCTACACCGAACTGAGATACCTACAGCGTGAGCTAT
GAGAAAGCGCCACGCTTCCCGAAGGGAGAAAGGCGGACAGGTATCCGGTAAGCGGCAGGGTCGGAACAGG
AGAGCGCACGAGGGAGCTTCCAGGGGGAAACGCCTGGTATCTTTATAGTCCTGTCGGGTTTCGCCACCTC
TGACTTGAGCGTCGATTTTTGTGATGCTCGTCAGGGGGGCGGAGCCTATGGAAAAACGCCAGCAACGCGG
CCTTTTTACGGTTCCTGGCCTTTTGCTGGCCTTTTGCTCACATGTTCTTTCCTGCGTTATCCCCTGATTC
TGTGGATAACCGTATTACCGCCTTTGAGTGAGCTGATACCGCTCGCCGCAGCCGAACGACCGAGCGCAGC
GAGTCAGTGAGCGAGGAAGCGGAAGAGCGCCCAATACGCAAACCGCCTCTCCCCGCGCGTTGGCCGATTC
ATTAATGCAGCTGGCACGACAGGTTTCCCGACTGGAAAGCGGGCAGTGAGCGCAACGCAATTAATGTGAG
TTAGCTCACTCATTAGGCACCCCAGGCTTTACACTTTATGCTTCCGGCTCGTATGTTGTGTGGAATTGTG
AGCGGATAACAATTTCACACAGGAAACAGCTATGACCATGATTACGCCAAGCTCTAGCTAGAGGTCGACC
AATTCTCATGTTTGACAGCTTATCATCGCAGATCCGGGCAACGTTGTTGCCATTGCTGCAGGCGCAGAAC
TGGTAGGTATGGAAGATCTATACATTGAATCAATATTGGCAATTAGCCATATTAGTCATTGGTTATATAG
CATAAATCAATATTGGCTATTGGCCATTGCATACGTTGTATCTATATCATAATATGTACATTTATATTGG
CTCATGTCCAATATGACCGCCATGTTGACATTGATTATTGACTAGTTATTAATAGTAATCAATTACGGGG
TCATTAGTTCATAGCCCATATATGGAGTTCCGCGTTACATAACTTACGGTAAATGGCCCGCCTGGCTGAC
CGCCCAACGACCCCCGCCCATTGACGTCAATAATGACGTATGTTCCCATAGTAACGCCAATAGGGACTTT
CCATTGACGTCAATGGGTGGAGTATTTACGGTAAACTGCCCACTTGGCAGTACATCAAGTGTATCATATG
CCAAGTCCGCCCCCTATTGACGTCAATGACGGTAAATGGCCCGCCTGGCATTATGCCCAGTACATGACCT
TACGGGACTTTCCTACTTGGCAGTACATCTACGTATTAGTCATCGCTATTACCATGGTGATGCGGTTTTG
GCAGTACACCAATGGGCGTGGATAGCGGTTTGACTCACGGGGATTTCCAAGTCTCCACCCCATTGACGTC
AATGGGAGTTTGTTTTGGCACCAAAATCAACGGGACTTTCCAAAATGTCGTAATAACCCCGCCCCGTTGA
CGCAAATGGGCGGTAGGCGTGTACGGTGGGAGGTCTATATAAGCAGAGCTCGTTTAGTGAACCGTCAGAT
CCTCACTCTCTTCCGCATCGCTGTCTGCGAGGGCCAGCTGTTGGGCTCGCGGTTGAGGACAAACTCTTCG
CGGTCTTTCCAGTACTCTTGGATCGGAAACCCGTCGGCCTCCGAACGGTACTCCGCCACCGAGGGACCTG
AGCGAGTCCGCATCGACCGGATCGGAAAACCTCTCGAGAAAGGCGTCTAACCAGTCACAGTCGCAAGGTA
GGCTGAGCACCGTGGCGGGCGGCAGCGGGTGGCGGTCGGGGTTGTTTCTGGCGGAGGTGCTGCTGATGAT
GTAATTAAAGTAGGCGGTCTTGAGACGGCGGATGGTCGAGGTGAGGTGTGGCAGGCTTGAGATCCAGCTG
TTGGGGTGAGTACTCCCTCTCAAAAGCGGGCATTACTTCTGCGCTAAGATTGTCAGTTTCCAAAAACGAG
GAGGATTTGATATTCACCTGGCCCGATCTGGCCATACACTTGAGTGACAATGACATCCACTTTGCCTTTC
TCTCCACAGGTGTCCACTCCCAGGTCCAAGTTTAAACTGCGGCCGCCACCATGGCTGGACTGAGCGGCCC
TCCTGCCAGAAGAGGCCCCTTCCCTCTGGCCCTGCTGCTGCTGTTCCTGCTGGGCCCTAGACTGGTGCTG
GCCATCAGCTTCCATCTGCCCATCAACAGCCGGAAGTGCCTGCGGGAGGAAATCCACAAGGATCTGCTGG
TCACCGGCGCCTACGAGATCAGCGATCAGTCTGGCGGAGCCGGCGGACTGAGAAGCCACCTGAAGATCAC
CGACAGCGCCGGACACATCCTGTACAGCAAAGAGGACGCCACCAAGGGCAAGTTCGCCTTCACCACCGAG
GACTACGACATGTTCGAAGTGTGCTTCGAGAGCAAGGGCACCGGCAGAATCCCCGACCAGCTCGTCATCC
TGGACATGAAGCACGGCGTGGAGGCCAAGAACTACGAAGAGATCGCCAAGGTGGAGAAGCTGAAGCCCCT
GGAAGTGGAGCTGCGGCGGCTGGAAGATCTGAGCGAGAGCATCGTGAACGACTTCGCCTACATGAAGAAA
CGGGAGGAAGAGATGCGGGACACCAACGAGAGCACCAACACAAGAGGCGCGCC
