>Addgene plasmid #51852 | TMED10-bio-His | addgene partial sequence | sequence record 94403 | pMT2-F 5'-TTGCCTTTCTCTCCACAGGT-3'
ACTGCGGCCGCCACCATGGCTGGACTGAGCGGCCCTCCTGCCAGAAGAGGCCCCTTCCCTCTGGCCCTGC
TGCTGCTGTTCCTGCTGGGCCCTAGACTGGTGCTGGCCATCAGCTTCCATCTGCCCATCAACAGCCGGAA
GTGCCTGCGGGAGGAAATCCACAAGGATCTGCTGGTCACCGGCGCCTACGAGATCAGCGATCAGTCTGGC
GGAGCCGGCGGACTGAGAAGCCACCTGAAGATCACCGACAGCGCCGGACACATCCTGTACAGCAAAGAGG
ACGCCACCAAGGGCAAGTTCGCCTTCACCACCGAGGACTACGACATGTTCGAAGTGTGCTTCGAGAGCAA
GGGCACCGGCAGAATCCCCGACCAGCTCGTCATCCTGGACATGAAGCACGGCGTGGAGGCCAAGAACTAC
GAAGAGATCGCCAAGGTGGAGAAGCTGAAGCCCCTGGAAGTGGAGCTGCGGCGGCTGGAAGATCTGAGCG
AGAGCATCGTGAACGACTTCGCCTACATGAAGAAACGGGAGGAAGAGATGCGGGACACCAACGAGAGCAC
CAACACAAGAGGCGCGCCGTCGACCTCCATCACGGCCTATAAGAGTGAGGGGGAGTCAGCGGAGTTCTCC
TTCCCACTCAACCTTGGAGAGGAAAGCCTGCAGGGAGAGTTGAGATGGAAGGCAGAGAAGGCTCCTTCTT
CCCAGTCCTGGATCACCTTCTCCCTAAAGAACCAAAAGGTGTCTGTGCAGAAGTCTACTAGCAACCCCAA
GTTCCAGCTGTCCGAAACGCTCCCACTCACCCTTCAGATACCCCAGGTCTCCCTTCAGTTTGCTGGTTCT
GGCAACCTGACCCTGACTCTGGACAGAGGGATACTGTATCAGGAAGTGAACCTGGTGGTGATGAA
