>Addgene plasmid #51852 | TMED10-bio-His | addgene partial sequence | sequence record 94677 | rb_glob_PA_term-R 5'-CCCATATGTCCTTCCGAGTG-3'
AATAAATTTCCTTTATTAGCCAGAGGTCGAGGTCGGGGGATCCTTAATTAATCACGTGTCTAGACTCAAT
GGTGGTGATGGTGGTGGGGGCCCAGAGGGGCCAGAGGAGGCAGGTTCCTGTCCCTGTGGTTCCACAGCAT
CTTCTGGGCGTCCAGGATGTGGTGCAGGCTGCCGGAATTCAACCCTTTGGATAAAACCTGGATCTTGGAG
TCCATCTTGACCTCTTCACCTTCACTCAGTAGACATTGCCACACCCCTGCTTCAGGGGCCTGCACTTGAA
TCACTTTCTCCTGCCTGGAGACCCTGGCCTCCTGATTCTCCTGCTTCAAGATCAGTCTCATCTTGGGTGA
GGTGGGTCCCATCACCTCACAGGTCAAAGTGTTGCTGTCGGGCTGAGTCACTTTCATCACCACCAGGTTC
ACTTCCTGATACAGTATCCCTCTGTCCAGAGTCAGGGTCAGGTTGCCAGAACCAGCAAACTGAAGGGAGA
CCTGGGGTATCTGAAGGGTGAGTGGGAGCGTTTCGGACAGCTGGAACTTGGGGTTGCTAGTAGACTTCTG
CACAGACACCTTTTGGTTCTTTAGGGAGAAGGTGATCCAGGACTGGGAAGAAGGAGCCTTCTCTGCCTTC
CATCTCAACTCTCCCTGCAGGCTTTCCTCTCCAAGGTTGAGTGGGAAGGAGAACTCCGCTGACTCCCCCT
CACTCTTATAGGCCGTGATGGAGGTCGACGGCGCGCCTCTTGTGTTGGTGCTCTCGTTGGTGTCCCGCAT
CTCTTCCTCCCGTTTCTTCATGTAGGCGAAGTCGTTCACGATGCTCTCGCTCAGATCTTCCAGCCGCCGC
AGCTCCACTTCCAGGG
